Addgene plasmid #86728: pBN283
Purpose: Tissue-specific FLP expression plasmid for C. elegans
Depositing lab: Peter Askjaer. Depositing organization: Centro Andaluz de Biologia del Desarrollo (CABD). Publication: An Efficient FLP-Based Toolkit for Spatiotemporal Control of Gene Expression in Caenorhabditis elegans. Munoz-Jimenez C, Ayuso C, Dobrzynska A, Torres-Mendez A, Ruiz PC, Askjaer P. Genetics. 2017 Aug;206(4):1763-1778. doi: 10.1534/genetics.117.201012. Epub 2017 Jun 23. PubMed 28646043.
Backbone
  Vector backbone: pBN9
  Vector type: Worm Expression
Growth in bacteria
  Bacterial resistance: Ampicillin, 100 μg/mL
  Growth temperature: 37°C
  Growth strain: DH5alpha
  Copy number: High Copy
Gene/Insert
  Gene/Insert name: Pdat-1::FLP D5
  Species: C. elegans (nematode)
  Cloning method: Gibson Cloning
  Sequencing primers: 5′ unknown
Terms and licenses: Academic/Nonprofit Terms; Industry Terms: Not Available to Industry
How to cite: pBN283 was a gift from Peter Askjaer (Addgene plasmid # 86728 ; http://n2t.net/addgene:86728 ; RRID:Addgene_86728)
