[The description below was written by a language model from this plasmid's Addgene catalogue record and pLannotate feature annotations shown in this document.]
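Description:
pBN283 is a 9.7 kb worm expression plasmid built on the pBN9 backbone and designed to drive tissue-specific expression of the yeast FLP recombinase in Caenorhabditis elegans. It is propagated in E. coli as a high-copy plasmid through a ColE1/pUC-type origin and selected with ampicillin via the β-lactamase gene and its native promoter. Short remnants of rop, bom and lacZα are annotated and appear to be leftovers of the cloning vector lineage rather than functional parts.

The insert, assembled by Gibson cloning, is recorded as Pdat-1::FLP D5: the promoter of the C. elegans dat-1 gene placed upstream of a FLP coding sequence, of which "D5" is the variant designation given in the record. The feature table annotates the FLP open reading frame but not the dat-1 promoter or any 3′ UTR, so their extents are not stated. dat-1 encodes the dopamine transporter, so expression would be expected in dopaminergic neurons, although the record itself says only "tissue-specific". FLP catalyses recombination between FRT target sites, so in worms that also carry an FRT-flanked cassette it can excise or rearrange DNA, switching a gene on or off only in the cells where the promoter is active.

The plasmid also carries an unc-119 coding sequence, commonly used as a rescue marker to identify transgenic animals in unc-119 mutant backgrounds. Several Gateway attB sites (attB1 to attB4) and a fragment matching col-34 are also annotated. These may reflect Gateway-derived vector ancestry and flanking worm genomic sequence, but the record does not explain their role. Overall, the construct serves as a FLP driver component in a toolkit for spatiotemporal control of gene expression in C. elegans.
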