Features (pLannotate 1.2.2; 14 found; start..end, strand, type, name):
    296..316     -  protein_bind   attB4: mutant version of attB; core recombination site for the Gateway® BP reaction BP Clonase™
    498..1086    -  rep_origin     ori: high-copy-number ColE1/pMB1/pBR322/pUC origin of replication
   1257..2117    -  CDS            AmpR: β-lactamase; bla; confers resistance to ampicillin, carbenicillin, and related antibiotics
   2118..2222    -  promoter       AmpR promoter: bla
   2317..2352    +  CDS            rop (fragment): Rop protein, which maintains plasmids at low copy number; rop
   2454..2553    +  misc_feature   bom (fragment): basis of mobility region from pBR322
   2559..2716    -  CDS            lacZα (fragment): LacZα fragment of β-galactosidase; lacZ fragment
   2720..2740    +  protein_bind   attB3: mutant version of attB; core recombination site for the Gateway® BP reaction BP Clonase™
   3788..3808    +  protein_bind   attB2: mutant version of attB; core recombination site for the Gateway® BP reaction BP Clonase™
   4466..5836    +  CDS            FLP1: FLP_YEAST - Experimental evidence at protein level: Swiss-Prot protein existence level 1. Part of the plasmid amplification system, which corrects any decrease in copy number caused by a rare missegregation event. Catalyzes the recombination between the large inverted repetitions of the 2-micron plasmid during plasmid replication. This recombination event changes the direction of one of the two replication forks in the bidirectionally replicating molecule, effectively resulting in multiple rounds of replication from a single initiation event. Binds specifically to the FLP recognition target (F
   6681..7523    -  CDS            unc-119: UN119_CAEEL - Experimental evidence at protein level: Swiss-Prot protein existence level 1. Myristoyl-binding protein that acts as a cargo adapter: specifically binds the myristoyl moiety of a subset of N-terminally myristoylated proteins and is required for their localization. Plays a key role in ciliary membrane localization of proteins. Required for the establishment or function of the nervous system. From Caenorhabditis elegans.
   7634..7651    +  misc_feature   P element 5' end (fragment): No description available
   8515..8535    -  protein_bind   attB1: mutant version of attB; core recombination site for the Gateway® BP reaction BP Clonase™
   9659..125     -  CDS            col-34 (fragment) (across the origin): COL34_CAEEL - Also known as ram-4. Experimental evidence at transcript level: Swiss-Prot protein existence level 2. Nematode cuticles are composed largely of collagen-like proteins. The cuticle functions both as an exoskeleton and as a barrier to protect the worm from its environment. From Caenorhabditis elegans.
>Addgene plasmid #86728 | pBN283 | addgene full sequence | sequence record 171402 | Addgene NGS Result
CAGTACTTTGGACAGATTCCACGCTCTCCTGGGGTTCCTGGTGGTCCGACTGGTCCTGGCTGTCCTGGGT
TTCCGTCGGCTCCTGGCTTGCCGTCTGGTCCTGGTGGTCCCTTTGGTCCAGGTTGTCCTGAAAGATGTGG
TGATTAGATATGGATTGAAAAACTATGAAATGATTACCTGGGGTTCCGTCGTTTCCTGGTTGTCCGGATG
GTCCTGGTGGTCCGACTGGTCCTGGCTCTCCGGTGGATCCTGGCTCTCCCTTTTGGACTGGCTCGCAGAC
AGCTGGAAGTCCCTCCAACTTTTCTATACAAAGTTGATAGCTTGGCGTAATCATGGTCATAGCTGTTTCC
TGTGTGAAATTGTTATCCGCTGGTATCAGCTCACTCAAAGGCGGTAATACGGTTATCCACAGAATCAGGG
GATAACGCAGGAAAGAACATGTGAGCAAAAGGCCAGCAAAAGACCAGGAACCGTAAAAAGGCCGCGTTGC
TGGCGTTTTTCCATAGGCTCCGCCCCCCTGACGAGCATCACAAAAATCGACGCTCAAGTCAGAGGTGGCG
AAACCCGACAGGACTATAAAGATACCAGGCGTTTCCCCCTGGAAGCTCCCTCGTGCGCTCTCCTGTTCCG
ACCCTGCCGCTTACCGGATACCTGTCCGCCTTTCTCCCTTCGGGAAGCGTGGCGCTTTCTCATAGCTCAC
GCTGTAGGTATCTCAGTTCGGTGTAGGTCGTTCGCTCCAAGCTGGGCTGTGTGCACGAACCCCCCGTTCA
GCCCGACCGCTGCGCCTTATCCGGTAACTATCGTCTTGAGTCCAACCCGGTAAGACACGACTTATCGCCA
CTGGCAGCAGCCACTGGTAACAGGATTAGCAGAGCGAGGTATGTAGGCGGTGCTACAGAGTTCTTGAAGT
GGTGGCCTAACTACGGCTACACTAGAAGAACAGTATTTGGTATCTGCGCTCTGCTGAAGCCAGTTACCTT
CGGAAAAAGAGTTGGTAGCTCTTGATCCGGCAAACAAACCACCGCTGGTAGCGGTGGTTTTTTTGTTTGC
AAGCAGCAGATTACGCGCAGAAAAAAAGGATCTCAAGAAGATCCTTTGATCTTTTCTACGGGGTCTGACG
CTCAGTGGAACGAAAACTCACGTTAAGGGATTTTGGTCATGAGATTATCAAAAAGGATCTTCACCTAGAT
CCTTTTAAATTAAAAATGAAGTTTTAAATCAATCTAAAGTATATATGAGTAAACTTGGTCTGACAGTTAC
CAATGCTTAATCAGTGAGGCACCTATCTCAGCGATCTGTCTATTTCGTTCATCCATAGTTGCCTGACTCC
CCGTCGTGTAGATAACTACGATACGGGAGGGCTTACCATCTGACCCCAGTGCTGCAATGATACCGCGAGA
CCCACGCTCACCGGCTCCAGATTTATCAGCAATAAACCAGCCAGCCGGAAGGGCCGAGCGCAGAAGTGGT
CCTGCAACTTTATCCGCCTCCATCCAGTCTATTAATTGTTGCCGGGAAGCTAGAGTAAGTAGTTCGCCAG
TTAATAGTTTGCGCAACGTTGTTGCCATTGCTACAGGCATCGTGGTGTCACGCTCGTCGTTTGGTATGGC
TTCATTCAGCTCCGGTTCCCAACGATCAAGGCGAGTTACATGATCCCCCATGTTGTGCAAAAAAGCGGTT
AGCTCCTTCGGTCCTCCGATCGTTGTCAGAAGTAAGTTGGCCGCAGTGTTATCACTCATGGTTATGGCAG
CACTGCATAATTCTCTTACTGTCATGCCATCCGTAAGATGCTTTTCTGTGACTGGTGAGTACTCAACCAA
GTCATTCTGAGAATAGTGTATGCGGCGACCGAGTTGCTCTTGCCCGGCGTCAATACGGGATAATACCGCG
CCACATAGCAGAACTTTAAAAGTGCTCATCATTGGAAAACGTTCTTCGGGGCGAAAACTCTCAAGGATCT
TACCGCTGTTGAGATCCAGTTCGATGTAACCCACTCGTGCACCCAACTGATCTTCAGCATCTTTTACTTT
CACCAGCGTTTCTGGGTGAGCAAAAACAGGAAGGCAAAATGCCGCAAAAAAGGGAATAAGGGCGACACGG
AAATGTTGAATACTCATACTCTTCCTTTTTCAATATTATTGAAGCATTTATCAGGGTTATTGTCTCATGA
GCGGATACATATTTGAATGTATTTAGAAAAATAAACAAATAGGGGTTCCGCGCACATTTCCCCGAAAAGT
GCCACCTGACGTCTAAGAAACCATTATTATCATGACATTAACCTATAAAAATAGGCGTATCACGAGGCCC
TTTCGTCTCGCGCGTTTCGGTGATGACGGTGAAAACCTCTGACACATGCAGCTCCCGGAGACGGTCACAG
CTTGTCTGTAAGCGGATGCCGGGAGCAGACAAGCCCGTCAGGGCGCGTCAGCGGGTGTTGGCGGGTGTCG
GGGCTGGCTTAACTATGCGGCATCAGAGCAGATTGCACTGAGAGTGCACCATATGCGGTGTGAAATACCG
CACAGATGCGTAAGGAGAAAATACCGCATCAGGCGCCATTCGCCATTCAGGCTGCGCAACTGTTGGGAAG
GGCGATCGGTGCGGGCCTCTTCGCTATTACGCCAGCTGGCGAAAGGGGGATGTGCTGCAAGGCGATTAAG
TTGGGTAACGCCAGGGTTTTCCCAGTCACGACGTTGTAAAACGACGGCCAGTGAATTATCAACTATGTAT
AATAAAGTTGGGCCCATTAGGTCAGACAAAAATTTCTGATCTTTAAACCTTATTGATTAAAACTAATTTT
TGCCCGACTTTTTTGACACATGCACTAGACGCTTGTACTCAAAATTTGGAAACCTTGCTCAAATCCACTA
CTCAGATATGACAGTAGCATCGATAATTGAACCATTATCCTGAAATCCCCTTTCCTGTCCCGGTTCATTT
TCCAATTTTTTCAACGGTGGAAGAAGGGGCAAATTTTATACCAAAACGTCTCCGTTTATGACCCACCCCC
TATGCAAAATAAACGGCTCTGGGAGAAATAGTACAGAAAACGCGGAGCCTGCTTGATTCCTTCTCCGAGG
CGACAAAAAACGCATCATTCGTATTGTAAGATGCATGTGTGGCTGGCCTCTTTTGAATTTTACTGGTTTT
TTATATTTCTACTAATATTTCGAAAAATTTTGTAAGTAAATCATTGATTACGTTTACAAAAATTTAGAAA
CATTTCAAAATGATTACTTCTAAATTAATTATATTTACAGGTTAGTTCGAGTTACTTATGACCTTCCAAT
CCGCCATATCCGCCAAGGACGCTCCAATTAATTTTTTAGAATTATTTTTTAACACATGTATTATTTTTTA
ACAATAAATTATTCATGAAATCATCAAATGTATATGTTCTACTATAATATTTAGGTCAAACTATAGAAAA
GAAATCCTTGTTTTTGGAACAAAGGAGTTCAGATCCTGTGCATTTGATCTTGGATCCACATCTTTGGTCC
ATGGGAAAGCTTGGCACTGATCAAGAAGGATTCTTCAAATATCTAAAATTGCCGGCTGCCCGTAGAATTC
CATCAGTTTTCCAGAGTTTTAGTGAAAATTTGCATCCCGTTAGAAACAATCTACACAACGGTAAAAAGGA
CCCATTATTTTTACCGTACCGTTTTCCTTTATGGCCCTCTATGCAAAAAATTATAGCGTGGAGGGGCAGT
ACAGAATAATAAAGTGTGAGAAAAAAAACTGCTCTGCGAGAAATAGTACAGCAAACGCGGAGCATGCTTG
ATTCTATCCACTTTGTACAAGAAAGCTGGGTTAATACGACTCACTAGTGGGCAGATCTTCGAATGCATCG
CGCGCACCGTACGTCTCGAGGAGCCGGCTGTAGCATGCGGCCGCGCTCTATTGAGCAACTTTGGGATCAT
ATGTACACACCAATGCCCTTTTCCCAAATCTTTTCCTGTCCTTTTCTCTAAAAACAATAAATCCATGCCT
ATTCCAGTATGACCCCTTTGAAGCAGATATAATCGCACAAACATATACACATAGCTCGGATAAATGTAGA
AAAAGAAGAAAAGAAGTATAAGTAGATAGATGCTTTCCGGCAATTATCCACCGCACCGTAGTCTTCACCA
ACTGAGACTGCGTCGTTAGGAGACGCCGACATGATTCAGAAGCAGAATTTGGAAGAAAAACGACGATGAT
ATTGAGGCTGGCACACATACACCGGAATATTCGACATGCCACCACATCTAGATTCCAAGGCAATCTCTAC
CTCTTCCCATTCTTTCGGTTTTTTTGTTCTGACAAGAAAAGTGGATAGCTACGGGCTCAATGAGCTGATT
TTATTTTTAAATATCTTAAAACTATACTAGATTCATGTGTTTTCAGGTCCATATTCCAAATTAGTCGAAA
AGCTGATCCCGCTACGGTTTACTCGAATCTCAACAATTTTTAGCCGGTACCAAAAATGCCACAATTCGAC
ATTCTCTGTAAGACACCACCAAAAGTCCTCGTCCGTCAATTCGTCGAGCGTTTCGAGCGTCCATCCGGAG
AGAAGATCGCCCTCTGCGCCGCCGAGCTCACCTACCTCTGCTGGATGATCACCCACAACGGAACCGCCAT
CAAGCGTGCCACCTTCATGTCCTACAACACCATCATCTCCAACTCCCTCTCCTTCGACATCGTCAACAAG
TCCCTCCAATTCAAGTACAAGACCCAAAAGGCCACCATCCTCGAGGCCTCCCTCAAGGTAAGTTTAAACA
TATATATACTAACTAACCCTGATTATTTAAATTTTCAGAAGCTCATCCCAGCCTGGGAGTTCACCATCAT
CCCATACTACGGACAAAAGCACCAATCCGACATCACCGACATCGTCTCCTCCCTCCAACTCCAATTCGAG
TCCTCCGAGGAGGCCGACAAGGGAAACTCCCACTCCAAGAAGATGCTCAAGGCCCTCCTCTCCGAGGGAG
AGTCCATCTGGGAGATCACCGAGAAGATCCTCAACTCCTTCGAGTACACCTCCCGTTTCACCAAGACCAA
GACCCTCTACCAATTCCTCTTCCTCGCCACCTTCATCAACTGCGGACGTTTCTCCGACATCAAGAACGTC
GACCCAAAGTCCTTCAAGCTCGTCCAAAACAAGTACCTCGGAGTCATCATCCAATGCCTCGTCACCGAGA
CCAAGACCTCCGTCTCCCGTCACATCTACTTCTTCTCCGCCCGTGGACGTATCGACCCACTCGTCTACCT
CGACGAGTTCCTCCGTAACTCCGAGCCAGTCCTCAAGCGTGTCAACCGTACCGGAAACTCCTCCTCCAAC
AAGCAAGAGTACCAACTCCTCAAGGACAACCTCGTCCGTTCCTACAACAAGGCCCTCAAGAAGAACGCCC
CATACTCCATCTTCGCCATCAAGAACGGACCAAAGTCCCACATCGGACGTCACCTCATGACCTCCTTCCT
CTCCATGAAGGTAAGTTTAAACATGATTTTACTAACTAACTAATCTGATTTAAATTTTCAGGGACTCACC
GAGCTCACCAACGTCGTCGGAAACTGGTCCGACAAGCGTGCCTCCGCCGTCGCCCGTACCACCTACACCC
ACCAAATCACCGCCATCCCAGACCACTACTTCGCCCTCGTCTCCCGTTACTACGCCTACGACCCAATCTC
CAAGGAGATGATCGCCCTCAAGGACGAGACCAACCCAATCGAGGAGTGGCAACACATCGAGCAACTCAAG
GGATCCGCCGAGGGATCCATCCGTTACCCAGCCTGGAACGGAATCATCTCCCAAGAGGTCCTCGACTACC
TCTCCTCCTACATCAACCGTCGTATCTAACGCGTATGTATCTGCATATCCTTCAAATGTTGTCCATATTG
TATCAGTAAATTATAATGCCCCCTTTTTATATATTCTCCTTATCATGTAAATGTTCTATTGATTTTTTGC
TGGTGTAAAACGTTTTTATAGTAAATCCTCTCCACAGTGAATTTGTTAAATTGTATCAAAACAAGACATT
GATTAAATTTGTTCGAGACTTGTGGATTGTAAAATATTTTGCAGAAAATGGCAATATTCATTTAGAAACA
TTACTTCCATAATAGGAAAAACTATTTATGAGTTTTCATGTGCCTATGCAAGTTCCCACTCTGTGTGAAT
TTCATCATACAAATTGAGCAAACATAAGGTTTATGTCCAGTATGGGTTCTCAGATGTTTTGTAAGAGTTG
AGCTGTCGGTGAATGCCTTCTCACATTGAGCACATGGATACGGTCTCTCTCCAGTGTGTGTTCTGAAATA
ATGAAAAATAGTCTTGCAATATGTTTCTACTATTCGAGAAAAAATGTAATTTTTTTTCTTATGGTAACCC
GGCTTTCCCCGGGCCTAGTTCTAGACATTCTCTAATGAAAAAATCTTTCAGTTGAAATTGAAAATGAGTT
AAAGTTGGAGTTTTTATTGAAAACAGATTTCCGTGTGATTAGTGTTTTTAGCGAGTGTGACAGGACAGCG
AAAAAATATAGAAACAAGGGGGGAACTGAAAAGCTTAGGAATGCATTGAACATGAGAAGGGGAAGGGGAA
GGAACAAACTAGACAGGAATTATTGGAATTTAATCACATTTGGAGTTTTTTTTCTATTCGACAGAATAAT
TATCCAGAACATTTTTGTATTAAATATTTATGCATCATATGAGTAGTCGGCTTTGTTGTGCATGACGAGT
TTGTTATCGACGAAATAGAAGCTGTCAGAACGAGTCTCGTTTGGATTGTTGATCATGTCGTCCACTGAAA
AAGAGATTAGTCTTTTGAATTGTACTTTTTAGAATAATGACTCACTGAGTTGTTGAGAGAGTTGAGGGAA
CTCATAGATATGTTCACAGTTGTTTCGTGAATTCGGAATACAGAATCCGAATTCAAAGTCAAAACACTTC
AGAAGGCGATCTTTGAAGAAGTGACGTTCGATCATTCGGAAATGATGGATTGGGATGTCTCCTACTTTGA
ATTCCACAGTTGCTCCGACCGTTTTGAGTTTCAAAAAGTTTGGAGCAAATCTATAACGCACGTATCTTGC
CGACTCCTGTGGCGACTCATCATTCTCCTGATCGTTCTCCGGTTTGGCGATCTCGAAAAGCACTTGCTCA
GTGTCCAGATCACGGATTTGGAACTTGGTGAACTCGATGTTATAGATGTTCGCAGATGGGGAGCATAAGA
ATCCTAAATTTATGTTTTAAACTGAAATCCAAAGGGAGCAAGATACCTTGAGTGATTCCCGGAAGTGCTA
AAACGTCGTTCGGAGTGATTTGAGCTTTCTTCGCAAGCTCCGATTCCGTTGTGATTCCTTGTTCGGTGCT
TGGTGGTGGCCGTGGCATCTGGAAATATGGAAAAGTTCAACAAAAAGAAAAGAGAAAAGAATGAAATCGG
ATATCAAGAGTTAGTTGAGCGGTTTCTCTAGTTTTCTGAGTCTCACCTGCGACGGGAAGGTCGCCGAGCC
GGGTGGAATCGATCGTTGTTGCTCGGCTTTCATATCGGTTTGGTTGGAAGCGGCTGAAAACGGAAAGAAG
TGGAAGAAGGAAAAGAGTGTGGTGTGACAGGAAAATGGTAATTAGAGGGTGCCAAATAACCAGCTATATT
TTGTTTTTTTTTGAAAACATTTTTAAAAAGAAAAATACGATAATGATATCAGATGGATTTCCGGAAAACT
GGTATGAAAAATTTCAACCTTTTTGAGTACATGTAATCAAAATACACTTTGTAAATTATCATTTTTATTG
AAACTCCACCATTTTTCTATTTATAACGCTAATAATTTGAAAAAGAAACCTATTGCGAACCGCGGGGTGA
ATCCCAAAAACGAATGCGTTTTGGTGGAGTGATTGATTCGAATCGAAGAAGAAAAAGAAGAAGACGTGGA
ATAGAGAGCTCACTCTTAACCGAGCAGCACACACCGACAGAAAAAAAAATGAAATGAATGAGGGTCTTCT
TCTTCTTCTTCTTCGAATGATTGACAGAAATGGGAAAAAGAGGAAGATTGAGAAGGGAAAAAGGAAGGAG
AAAAGAAGCAGAAGAAGACGTCAGAGAGGAGAGGAACGAGCGGAAAAGCAGCGGGCGCAAGTCATAGAAG
TAGCAGAGCTGGGGAGAAGAAGACACTATCCAAGAAAGGAATGACGAGAGAGTATGCAAAGGGGTATAGG
GTGCAGACAGAATAGGAACAGAATAACAGATGATGAGCCAAGAAGAGTTGAAAAGGGCGATGAATTTGTC
ATGTAACTTAATTTGGGTCAATTTGAGCATGATGAATTGAAATCATCCCTTGTTGGGAGTTAATAACCGG
TTTGTTATCAGAAACCCTGTAATAGAAGGGCGCCCTAACTTTGAGCCAATTCATCCCGGTTTCTGTCAAA
TATATCAAAAAGTGGTCAACTGACAAATTGTTTTTGATATTATAATAAACATTTTATCCGTTAACAATTT
TCGAATACTTTTTACAAGGACTTGGATAAATTGGCTCAAAGAGCCTGCTTTTTTGTACAAACTTGAATTC
AAAAACGCAGAACTCGTACTGTTGGATGCCTGTGTAGCGGTCCTCTATTGATTTTTGCTATTTTTTGATA
ATTTTACTGTAAATTATGAGTTATTCCAATTAACATTCCTAGCTAAATGTAAGTTAGCGACCAATTTTTT
AGCAACCCCATTTTATGACTTTTCAGAATATCGCCTACTGGGTCAACGACACTTGTTTGGAACTAAGGGT
CTTCCCAATTTTTTTTAAATCTTCATAGGCTTGACAGAATCAGGGTTCTTCAAGCAGCTTTGAGAGGGAA
TCAATTGCAACATTTGATGTTAAATTTATATTTTTTATAGTTCTCTGGTGAAATGGGGACCACCGCAAAG
CCCCTTTTATGTTTTTAACTTGAATAAAATCTTGTATTAAATTGTGATTTATAGATCTGTATGGGTAATT
TGAAGGAAAAGAAAGGGAGCTCCCAAAAGTGCCTTACAGATCCAGGCCCAATAAATGTAAACTATTGGGC
AGTAGTATGGCAAAAATCGTGCGGAATTTGAAAAACCTAGAATTAAAATAAATATTCAACACAAATGTTC
GAGATATTTTAAGTTCGGAGTGTATATCTAGAACATATTGTACAAGTAGGTCTACGGGATCGTCTACGGG
AAAATTTGATTTCCTCGAAGATGTATTTAATGAATTCTCTAATGTTGCAGGTCTTTGTATTTGACAGAAT
GTTGGTTTTTGAAACTTATTCGCCATAATTGCTTGGCTACTACATGTCTCATGCCATTGACACTATCCTG
TACTCGAAATTTGTTAAGTAACTACCCACCGTCCACTTATGACGAGAGGGTCAATTAAGGTCACTCCACA
AAAGTAAATTTGAAAACACATGAGAAAAAGTGATCTGAATTCCCTTGAAGTGGCTAAAACAAAGCAGATG
AGGGATACGACGTATGCGACTACTGAGAGATAAGGTCGAAACTTGATAAGGATGCTGCTTACCTGCTTAG
CAAGTTTCTTCGCACAGGAGAAAGTGACAAGCTAAACTATCAAATTCATCTAAAACCTCAAAAAATTATT
TTGGATGAAATAATGTTTTATTTTGAGCAACGCATAAGGCAAAGAATAAATTAAAGGCGATCCGCTTAGC
GGCGAGTTCCGTCCTCGAAGAAGATTCCTCCATCGATGGCG
